Addgene plasmid #52496: pRVdG-4Halo3Y
Purpose: Expresses eNpHR 3.0-EYFP
Depositing lab: Ian Wickersham. Depositing organization: Massachusetts Institute of Technology.
Backbone
  Vector backbone: cSPBN (pSAD)
  Backbone manufacturer: Karl-Klaus Conzelmann & Matthias Schnell
  Backbone size w/o insert (bp): 13782
  Total vector size (bp): 15465
  Vector type: Mammalian Expression ; Rabies Virus
Growth in bacteria
  Bacterial resistance: Ampicillin, 100 μg/mL
  Growth temperature: 37°C
  Growth strain: DH5alpha
  Growth instructions: DH5alpha at 37C
  Copy number: High Copy
Gene/Insert
  Gene/Insert name: eNpHR 3.0-EYFP
  Species: Synthetic
  Insert size (bp): 1683
  Promoter: CMV
  Tag / fusion protein: EYFP (C terminal on insert)
  Cloning method: Unknown
  Sequencing primers: 5′ Unknown
Terms and licenses: Academic/Nonprofit Terms; Industry Terms: Not Available to Industry
How to cite: pRVdG-4Halo3Y was a gift from Ian Wickersham (Addgene plasmid # 52496 ; http://n2t.net/addgene:52496 ; RRID:Addgene_52496)
