[The description below was written by a language model from this plasmid's Addgene catalogue record and pLannotate feature annotations shown in this document.]
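Description:
pRVdG-4Halo3Y is a rabies virus genome plasmid built on the cSPBN (pSAD) backbone, carrying a full-length cDNA of a glycoprotein-deleted SAD B19 rabies genome in a pBluescript-type bacterial vector of about 15.5 kb. It is propagated in E. coli at high copy from a ColE1/pUC origin under ampicillin selection (AmpR with its own bla promoter). It also retains an f1 origin and remnants of the lacZα/lac promoter region and multiple cloning site.

The viral cDNA is placed downstream of a CMV enhancer/promoter and a T7 promoter. It is bracketed by a hammerhead ribozyme at the 5′ end and a hepatitis delta virus ribozyme followed by a T7 terminator at the 3′ end. This arrangement lets a primary transcript self-cleave to produce a viral RNA with exact genomic termini, which is what is needed to rescue virus from plasmid DNA. The annotated viral genes run N, P, M and L, with no glycoprotein (G) gene between M and L. That position holds the roughly 1.7 kb synthetic transgene eNpHR 3.0-EYFP: the Natronomonas pharaonis halorhodopsin light-driven chloride pump, a short segment derived from the potassium channel KCNJ2 (Kir2.1), and a C-terminal EYFP. In the rescued virus the transgene would be transcribed by the viral polymerase like any other viral gene.

The record gives the purpose only as expressing eNpHR 3.0-EYFP. Lacking G, virus recovered from this plasmid should not spread unless glycoprotein is supplied in trans. Such vectors are generally used to label neurons, here with a fluorescent optogenetic silencer.
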