Features (pLannotate 1.2.2; 27 found; start..end, strand, type, name):
      3..361     +  rep_origin     f1 ori (sequence partly withheld): f1 bacteriophage origin of replication; arrow indicates direction of (+) strand synthesis
    463..618     -  CDS            lacZα (fragment): LacZα fragment of β-galactosidase; lacZ fragment
    624..652     -  misc_feature   MCS (fragment): pBluescript multiple cloning site
    658..1037    +  enhancer       CMV enhancer: human cytomegalovirus immediate early enhancer
   1038..1241    +  promoter       CMV promoter: human cytomegalovirus (CMV) immediate early promoter
   1237..1270    +  LTR            5' LTR (truncated) (fragment): truncated 5' long terminal repeat (LTR) from HIV-1
   1286..1304    +  promoter       T7 promoter: promoter for bacteriophage T7 RNA polymerase
   1330..1355    +  misc_RNA       sTRSV HHRz (fragment): hammerhead ribozyme from the tobacco ringspot virus satellite RNA (Khvorova et al., 2003)
   1441..2790    +  CDS            N: NCAP_RABVS - Experimental evidence at protein level: Swiss-Prot protein existence level 1. Encapsidates the genome in a ratio of one protein N per nine ribonucleotides, protecting it from nucleases. If expressed without protein P it binds non-specifically RNA and therefore can bind it's own mRNA. Interaction with protein P abolishes any non-specific RNA binding, and prevents phosphorylation. The soluble N-P complex encapsidates specifically the genomic RNA, with protein N protecting the genome like a pearl necklace. The encapsidated genomic RNA is termed the nucleocapsid (NC) and serves as tem
   2884..3774    +  CDS            P: PHOSP_RABVS - Experimental evidence at protein level: Swiss-Prot protein existence level 1. Non catalytic polymerase cofactor and regulatory protein that plays a role in viral transcription and replication. Stabilizes the RNA polymerase L to the N-RNA template and binds the soluble protein N, preventing it from encapsidating non-genomic RNA. Also inhibits host IFN-alpha and IFN-beta signaling by binding and retaining phosphorylated STAT1 in the cytoplasm or by inhibiting the DNA binding of STAT1 in the nucleus. Might be involved, through interaction with host dynein, in intracellular microtubu
   3866..4471    +  CDS            M: MATRX_RABVS - Experimental evidence at protein level: Swiss-Prot protein existence level 1. Plays a major role in assembly, budding and uncoating of virion after membrane fusion (PubMed:33208464). Completely covers the ribonucleoprotein coil and keep it in condensed bullet-shaped form. Inhibits viral transcription and stimulates replication. Plays a major role in early induction of TRAIL-mediated apoptosis in infected neurons (PubMed:12771432, PubMed:9847327). From Rabies virus (strain SAD B19) (RABV).
   4695..5567    +  CDS            hop: BACH_NATPH - Experimental evidence at protein level: Swiss-Prot protein existence level 1. Light-driven anion pump. Binding affinity for the anions is in the order, bromide > chloride > nitrate > azide > bromate and binding is pH dependent. From Natronomonas pharaonis (Natronobacterium pharaonis).
   5577..5636    +  CDS            KCNJ2 (fragment): KCNJ2_HUMAN - Also known as IRK1. Experimental evidence at protein level: Swiss-Prot protein existence level 1. Probably participates in establishing action potential waveform and excitability of neuronal and muscle tissues. Inward rectifier potassium channels are characterized by a greater tendency to allow potassium to flow into the cell rather than out of it. Their voltage dependence is regulated by the concentration of extracellular potassium; as external potassium is raised, the voltage range of the channel opening shifts to more positive voltages. The inward rectification is mainly due t
   5635..6351    +  CDS            EYFP: enhanced YFP mammalian codon-optimized
   6482..12862   +  CDS            L: L_RABVS - Experimental evidence at protein level: Swiss-Prot protein existence level 1. RNA-directed RNA polymerase that catalyzes the replication of viral genomic RNA. The template is composed of the viral RNA tightly encapsidated by the nucleoprotein (N). The replicase mode is dependent on intracellular N protein concentration. In this mode, the polymerase replicates the whole viral genome without recognizing transcriptional signals, and the replicated genome is not caped or polyadenylated. From Rabies virus (strain SAD B19) (RABV).
  12994..13086   +  ncRNA          HDV ribozyme: Accession: RF00094 - Hepatitis delta virus ribozyme
  13094..13143   +  CDS            SET1 (fragment): solubility-enhancement tag derived from T7 phage gene 10B
  13151..13198   +  terminator     T7 terminator: transcription terminator for bacteriophage T7 RNA polymerase
  13220..13261   -  misc_feature   MCS (fragment): pBluescript multiple cloning site
  13274..13292   -  promoter       T3 promoter: promoter for bacteriophage T3 RNA polymerase
  13335..13357   -  protein_bind   lac operator (fragment): The lac repressor binds to the lac operator to inhibit transcription in E. coli. This inhibition can be relieved by adding lactose or isopropyl-β-D-thiogalactopyranoside (IPTG). lac repressor encoded by lacI
  13361..13391   -  promoter       lac promoter: promoter for the E. coli lac operon
  13406..13427   -  protein_bind   CAP binding site: CAP binding activates transcription in the presence of cAMP. E. coli catabolite activator protein
  13440..13532   -  CDS            lacI (fragment): lac repressor; lacI; The lac repressor binds to the lac operator to inhibit transcription in E. coli. This inhibition can be relieved by adding lactose or isopropyl-β-D-thiogalactopyranoside (IPTG).
  13715..14303   -  rep_origin     ori: high-copy-number ColE1/pMB1/pBR322/pUC origin of replication
  14474..15334   -  CDS            AmpR: β-lactamase; bla; confers resistance to ampicillin, carbenicillin, and related antibiotics
  15335..15439   -  promoter       AmpR promoter: bla
>Addgene plasmid #52496 | pRVdG-4Halo3Y | depositor full sequence | sequence record 81432 | pRVdG-4Halo3Y sequence 15465 bps
GG
[124 nt withheld, positions 3-126]
C
[91 nt withheld, positions 128-218]
A
[49 nt withheld, positions 220-268]
CCTTTGACGTTGGAGTCCACGTTCTTT
[37 nt withheld, positions 296-332]
ACCCTATCTCGGTCTATTCTTTTGATTTATAAGGGATTTTGCCGATTTCGGCCTATTGGTTAAAAAAATG
AGCTGATTTAACAAAAATTTAACGCGAATTTTAACAAAATATTAACGCTTACAATTTCCATTCGCCATTC
AGGCTGCGCAACTGTTGGGAAGGGCGATCGGTGCGGGCCTCTTCGCTATTACGCCAGCTGGCGAAAGGGG
GATGTGCTGCAAGGCGATTAAGTTGGGTAACGCCAGGGTTTTCCCAGTCACGACGTTGTAAAACGACGGC
CAGTGAGCGCGCGATAAGCTTGATATCGAATTCCTGCAGCGCGTTGACATTGATTATTGACTAGTTATTA
ATAGTAATCAATTACGGGGTCATTAGTTCATAGCCCATATATGGAGTTCCGCGTTACATAACTTACGGTA
AATGGCCCGCCTGGCTGACCGCCCAACGACCCCCGCCCATTGACGTCAATAATGACGTATGTTCCCATAG
TAACGCCAATAGGGACTTTCCATTGACGTCAATGGGTGGAGTATTTACGGTAAACTGCCCACTTGGCAGT
ACATCAAGTGTATCATATGCCAAGTACGCCCCCTATTGACGTCAATGACGGTAAATGGCCCGCCTGGCAT
TATGCCCAGTACATGACCTTATGGGACTTTCCTACTTGGCAGTACATCTACGTATTAGTCATCGCTATTA
CCATGGTGATGCGGTTTTGGCAGTACATCAATGGGCGTGGATAGCGGTTTGACTCACGGGGATTTCCAAG
TCTCCACCCCATTGACGTCAATGGGAGTTTGTTTTGGCACCAAAATCAACGGGACTTTCCAAAATGTCGT
AACAACTCCGCCCCATTGACGCAAATGGGCGGTAGGCGTGTACGGTGGGAGGTCTATATAAGCAGAGCTC
TCTGGCTAACTAGAGAACCCACTGCTTACTGGCTTATCGAAATTAATACGACTCACTATAGGGAGACCCA
AGCTGGCTAGATTAAGCGTCTGATGAGTCCGTGAGGACGAAACCCGGCGTACCGGGTCACGCTTAACAAC
CAGATCAAAGAAAAAACAGACATTGTCAATTGCAAAGCAAAAATGTAACACCCCTACAATGGATGCCGAC
AAGATTGTATTCAAAGTCAATAATCAGGTGGTCTCTTTGAAGCCTGAGATTATCGTGGATCAATATGAGT
ACAAGTACCCTGCCATCAAAGATTTGAAAAAGCCCTGTATAACCCTAGGAAAGGCTCCCGATTTAAATAA
AGCATACAAGTCAGTTTTGTCAGGCATGAGCGCCGCCAAACTTAATCCTGACGATGTATGTTCCTATTTG
GCAGCGGCAATGCAGTTTTTTGAGGGGACATGTCCGGAAGACTGGACCAGCTATGGAATTGTGATTGCAC
GAAAAGGAGATAAGATCACCCCAGGTTCTCTGGTGGAGATAAAACGTACTGATGTAGAAGGGAATTGGGC
TCTGACAGGAGGCATGGAACTGACAAGAGACCCCACTGTCCCTGAGCATGCGTCCTTAGTCGGTCTTCTC
TTGAGTCTGTATAGGTTGAGCAAAATATCCGGGCAAAACACTGGTAACTATAAGACAAACATTGCAGACA
GGATAGAGCAGATTTTTGAGACAGCCCCTTTTGTTAAAATCGTGGAACACCATACTCTAATGACAACTCA
CAAAATGTGTGCTAATTGGAGTACTATACCAAACTTCAGATTTTTGGCCGGAACCTATGACATGTTTTTC
TCCCGGATTGAGCATCTATATTCAGCAATCAGAGTGGGCACAGTTGTCACTGCTTATGAAGACTGTTCAG
GACTGGTATCATTTACTGGGTTCATAAAACAAATCAATCTCACCGCTAGAGAGGCAATACTATATTTCTT
CCACAAGAACTTTGAGGAAGAGATAAGAAGAATGTTTGAGCCAGGGCAGGAGACAGCTGTTCCTCACTCT
TATTTCATCCACTTCCGTTCACTAGGCTTGAGTGGGAAATCTCCTTATTCATCAAATGCTGTTGGTCACG
TGTTCAATCTCATTCACTTTGTAGGATGCTATATGGGTCAAGTCAGATCCCTAAATGCAACGGTTATTGC
TGCATGTGCTCCTCATGAAATGTCTGTTCTAGGGGGCTATCTGGGAGAGGAATTCTTCGGGAAAGGGACA
TTTGAAAGAAGATTCTTCAGAGATGAGAAAGAACTTCAAGAATACGAGGCGGCTGAACTGACAAAGACTG
ACGTAGCACTGGCAGATGATGGAACTGTCAACTCTGACGACGAGGACTACTTTTCAGGTGAAACCAGAAG
TCCGGAGGCTGTTTATACTCGAATCATGATGAATGGAGGTCGACTAAAGAGATCTCACATACGGAGATAT
GTCTCAGTCAGTTCCAATCATCAAGCCCGTCCAAACTCATTCGCCGAGTTTCTAAACAAGACATATTCGA
GTGACTCATAAGAAGTTGAATAACAAAATGCCGGAAATCTACGGATTGTGTATATCCATCATGAAAAAAA
CTAACACCCCTCCTTTCGAACCATCCCAAACATGAGCAAGATCTTTGTCAATCCTAGTGCTATTAGAGCC
GGTCTGGCCGATCTTGAGATGGCTGAAGAAACTGTTGATCTGATCAATAGAAATATCGAAGACAATCAGG
CTCATCTCCAAGGGGAACCCATAGAGGTGGACAATCTCCCTGAGGATATGGGGCGACTTCACCTGGATGA
TGGAAAATCGCCCAACCATGGTGAGATAGCCAAGGTGGGAGAAGGCAAGTATCGAGAGGACTTTCAGATG
GATGAAGGAGAGGATCCTAGCTTCCTGTTCCAGTCATACCTGGAAAATGTTGGAGTCCAAATAGTCAGAC
AAATGAGGTCAGGAGAGAGATTTCTCAAGATATGGTCACAGACCGTAGAAGAGATTATATCCTATGTCGC
GGTCAACTTTCCCAACCCTCCAGGAAAGTCTTCAGAGGATAAATCAACCCAGACTACTGGCCGAGAGCTC
AAGAAGGAGACAACACCCACTCCTTCTCAGAGAGAAAGCCAATCATCGAAAGCCAGGATGGCGGCTCAAA
TTGCTTCTGGCCCTCCAGCCCTTGAATGGTCGGCTACCAATGAAGAGGATGATCTATCAGTGGAGGCTGA
GATCGCTCACCAGATTGCAGAAAGTTTCTCCAAAAAATATAAGTTTCCCTCTCGATCCTCAGGGATACTC
TTGTATAATTTTGAGCAATTGAAAATGAACCTTGATGATATAGTTAAAGAGGCAAAAAATGTACCAGGTG
TGACCCGTTTAGCCCATGACGGGTCCAAACTCCCCCTAAGATGTGTACTGGGATGGGTCGCTTTGGCCAA
CTCTAAGAAATTCCAGTTGTTAGTCGAATCCGACAAGCTGAGTAAAATCATGCAAGATGACTTGAATCGC
TATACATCTTGCTAACCGAACCTCTCCCCTCAGTCCCTCTAGACAATAAAATCCGAGATGTCCCAAAGTC
AACATGAAAAAAACAGGCAACACCACTGATAAAATGAACCTCCTACGTAAGATAGTGAAAAACCGCAGGG
ACGAGGACACTCAAAAATCCTCTCCCGCGTCAGCCCCTCTGGATGACGATGACTTGTGGCTTCCACCCCC
TGAATACGTCCCGCTGAAAGAACTTACAGGCAAGAAGAACATGAGGAACTTTTGTATCAACGGAAGGGTT
AAAGTGTGTAGCCCGAATGGTTACTCGTTCAGGATCCTGCGGCACATTCTGAAATCATTCGACGAGATAT
ATTCTGGGAATCATAGGATGATCGGGTTAGTCAAAGTGGTTATTGGACTGGCTTTGTCAGGATCTCCAGT
CCCTGAGGGCCTGAACTGGGTATACAAATTGAGGAGAACCTTTATCTTCCAGTGGGCTGATTCCAGGGGC
CCTCTTGAAGGGGAGGAGTTGGAATACTCTCAGGAGATCACTTGGGATGATGATACTGAGTTCGTCGGAT
TGCAAATAAGAGTGATTGCAAAACAGTGTCATATCCAGGGCAGAGTCTGGTGTATCAACATGAACCCGAG
AGCATGTCAACTATGGTCTGACATGTCTCTTCAGACACAAAGGTCCGAAGAGGACAAAGATTCCTCTCTG
CTTCTAGAATAATCAGATTATATCCCGCAAATTTATCACTTGTTTACCTCTGGAGGAGAGAACATATGGG
CTCAACTCCAACCCTTGGGAGCAATATAACAAAAAACATGTTATGGTGCCATTAAACCGCTGCATTTCAT
CAAAGTCAAGTTGATTACCTTTACATTTTGATCCTCTTGGATGTGAAAAAAACTATTAACATCCCTCAAA
AGACCCCGGGAAAGCCGCCACCATGACAGAGACCCTGCCTCCCGTGACCGAGAGTGCCGTGGCCCTTCAA
GCCGAGGTTACCCAAAGGGAGTTGTTCGAGTTCGTGCTGAACGACCCTTTGCTTGCAAGCAGTCTCTATA
TCAACATCGCACTTGCAGGACTGAGTATACTGCTGTTCGTTTTTATGACCCGAGGACTCGATGATCCACG
GGCAAAACTTATTGCTGTGTCAACCATCCTTGTGCCTGTCGTCAGCATTGCCTCCTACACTGGATTGGCG
AGCGGCCTGACAATTTCCGTTCTTGAAATGCCAGCGGGCCATTTTGCAGAAGGCAGCTCAGTGATGCTGG
GAGGAGAAGAGGTAGATGGTGTAGTCACCATGTGGGGACGGTATCTCACCTGGGCACTTTCCACGCCCAT
GATTCTCCTCGCTCTGGGTCTCCTGGCCGGAAGCAATGCTACAAAGCTCTTCACAGCTATCACTTTCGAT
ATCGCTATGTGCGTGACTGGCCTTGCCGCGGCCCTGACTACCTCCTCCCACCTCATGAGATGGTTCTGGT
ACGCTATCAGTTGTGCATGCTTTCTGGTGGTCTTGTATATCCTGCTGGTGGAGTGGGCACAGGACGCCAA
AGCCGCGGGAACCGCTGACATGTTCAATACCCTGAAGCTGTTGACAGTAGTGATGTGGCTGGGGTATCCA
ATTGTGTGGGCTCTTGGAGTCGAGGGTATCGCGGTGTTGCCCGTTGGGGTGACGAGCTGGGGATATTCTT
TCCTGGATATCGTGGCAAAGTACATTTTCGCATTCTTGCTCCTGAACTATCTGACGTCAAACGAATCTGT
CGTGTCCGGCAGCATTTTGGATGTTCCATCTGCTTCTGGGACCCCGGCTGATGATGCGGCCGCCAAGAGC
AGGATCACCAGCGAGGGCGAGTACATCCCCCTGGACCAGATCGACATCAACGTGGTGAGCAAGGGCGAGG
AGCTGTTCACCGGGGTGGTGCCCATCCTGGTCGAGCTGGACGGCGACGTAAACGGCCACAAGTTCAGCGT
GTCCGGCGAGGGCGAGGGCGATGCCACCTACGGCAAGCTGACCCTGAAGTTCATCTGCACCACCGGCAAG
CTGCCCGTGCCCTGGCCCACCCTCGTGACCACCTTCGGCTACGGCCTGCAGTGCTTCGCCCGCTACCCCG
ACCACATGAAGCAGCACGACTTCTTCAAGTCCGCCATGCCCGAAGGCTACGTCCAGGAGCGCACCATCTT
CTTCAAGGACGACGGCAACTACAAGACCCGCGCCGAGGTGAAGTTCGAGGGCGACACCCTGGTGAACCGC
ATCGAGCTGAAGGGCATCGACTTCAAGGAGGACGGCAACATCCTGGGGCACAAGCTGGAGTACAACTACA
ACAGCCACAACGTCTATATCATGGCCGACAAGCAGAAGAACGGCATCAAGGTGAACTTCAAGATCCGCCA
CAACATCGAGGACGGCAGCGTGCAGCTCGCCGACCACTACCAGCAGAACACCCCCATCGGCGACGGCCCC
GTGCTGCTGCCCGACAACCACTACCTGAGCTACCAGTCCGCCCTGAGCAAAGACCCCAACGAGAAGCGCG
ATCACATGGTCCTGCTGGAGTTCGTGACCGCCGCCGGGATCACTCTCGGCATGGACGAGCTGTACAAGTT
CTGCTACGAGAACGAGGTGTAATGACCCGGGTTATAAAGTGCTGGGTCATCTAAGCTTTTCAGTCGAGAA
AAAAACATTAGATCAGAAGAACAACTGGCAACACTTCTCAACCTGAGACTTACTTCAAGATGCTCGATCC
TGGAGAGGTCTATGATGACCCTATTGACCCAATCGAGTTAGAGGCTGAACCCAGAGGAACCCCCATTGTC
CCCAACATCTTGAGGAACTCTGACTACAATCTCAACTCTCCTTTGATAGAAGATCCTGCTAGACTAATGT
TAGAATGGTTAAAAACAGGGAATAGACCTTATCGGATGACTCTAACAGACAATTGCTCCAGGTCTTTCAG
AGTTTTGAAAGATTATTTCAAGAAGGTAGATTTGGGTTCTCTCAAGGTGGGCGGAATGGCTGCACAGTCA
ATGATTTCTCTCTGGTTATATGGTGCCCACTCTGAATCCAACAGGAGCCGGAGATGTATAACAGACTTGG
CCCATTTCTATTCCAAGTCGTCCCCCATAGAGAAGCTGTTGAATCTCACGCTAGGAAATAGAGGGCTGAG
AATCCCCCCAGAGGGAGTGTTAAGTTGCCTTGAGAGGGTTGATTATGATAATGCATTTGGAAGGTATCTT
GCCAACACGTATTCCTCTTACTTGTTCTTCCATGTAATCACCTTATACATGAACGCCCTAGACTGGGATG
AAGAAAAGACCATCCTAGCATTATGGAAAGATTTAACCTCAGTGGACATCGGGAAGGACTTGGTAAAGTT
CAAAGACCAAATATGGGGACTGCTGATCGTGACAAAGGACTTTGTTTACTCCCAAAGTTCCAATTGTCTT
TTTGACAGAAACTACACACTTATGCTAAAAGATCTTTTCTTGTCTCGCTTCAACTCCTTAATGGTCTTGC
TCTCTCCCCCAGAGCCCCGATACTCAGATGACTTGATATCTCAACTATGCCAGCTGTACATTGCTGGGGA
TCAAGTCTTGTCTATGTGTGGAAACTCCGGCTATGAAGTCATCAAAATATTGGAGCCATATGTCGTGAAT
AGTTTAGTCCAGAGAGCAGAAAAGTTTAGGCCTCTCATTCATTCCTTGGGAGACTTTCCTGTATTTATAA
AAGACAAGGTAAGTCAACTTGAAGAGACGTTCGGTCCCTGTGCAAGAAGGTTCTTTAGGGCTCTGGATCA
ATTCGACAACATACATGACTTGGTTTTTGTGTTTGGCTGTTACAGGCATTGGGGGCACCCATATATAGAT
TATCGAAAGGGTCTGTCAAAACTATATGATCAGGTTCACCTTAAAAAAATGATAGATAAGTCCTACCAGG
AGTGCTTAGCAAGCGACCTAGCCAGGAGGATCCTTAGATGGGGTTTTGATAAGTACTCCAAGTGGTATCT
GGATTCAAGATTCCTAGCCCGAGACCACCCCTTGACTCCTTATATCAAAACCCAAACATGGCCACCCAAA
CATATTGTAGACTTGGTGGGGGATACATGGCACAAGCTCCCGATCACGCAGATCTTTGAGATTCCTGAAT
CAATGGATCCGTCAGAAATATTGGATGACAAATCACATTCTTTCACCAGAACGAGACTAGCTTCTTGGCT
GTCAGAAAACCGAGGGGGGCCTGTTCCTAGCGAAAAAGTTATTATCACGGCCCTGTCTAAGCCGCCTGTC
AATCCCCGAGAGTTTCTGAGGTCTATAGACCTCGGAGGATTGCCAGATGAAGACTTGATAATTGGCCTCA
AGCCAAAGGAACGGGAATTGAAGATTGAAGGTCGATTCTTTGCTCTAATGTCATGGAATCTAAGATTGTA
TTTTGTCATCACTGAAAAACTCTTGGCCAACTACATCTTGCCACTTTTTGACGCGCTGACTATGACAGAC
AACCTGAACAAGGTGTTTAAAAAGCTGATCGACAGGGTCACCGGGCAAGGGCTTTTGGACTATTCAAGGG
TCACATATGCATTTCACCTGGACTATGAAAAGTGGAACAACCATCAAAGATTAGAGTCAACAGAGGATGT
ATTTTCTGTCCTAGATCAAGTGTTTGGATTGAAGAGAGTGTTTTCTAGAACACACGAGTTTTTTCAAAAG
GCCTGGATCTATTATTCAGACAGATCAGACCTCATCGGGTTACGGGAGGATCAAATATACTGCTTAGATG
CGTCCAACGGCCCAACCTGTTGGAATGGCCAGGATGGCGGGCTAGAAGGCTTACGGCAGAAGGGCTGGAG
TCTAGTCAGCTTATTGATGATAGATAGAGAATCTCAAATCAGGAACACAAGAACCAAAATACTAGCTCAA
GGAGACAACCAGGTTTTATGTCCGACATACATGTTGTCGCCAGGGCTATCTCAAGAGGGGCTCCTCTATG
AATTGGAGAGAATATCAAGGAATGCACTTTCGATATACAGAGCCGTCGAGGAAGGGGCATCTAAGCTAGG
GCTGATCATCAAGAAAGAAGAGACCATGTGTAGTTATGACTTCCTCATCTATGGAAAAACCCCTTTGTTT
AGAGGTAACATATTGGTGCCTGAGTCCAAAAGATGGGCCAGAGTCTCTTGCGTCTCTAATGACCAAATAG
TCAACCTCGCCAATATAATGTCGACAGTGTCCACCAATGCGCTAACAGTGGCACAACACTCTCAATCTTT
GATCAAACCGATGAGGGATTTTCTGCTCATGTCAGTACAGGCAGTCTTTCACTACCTGCTATTTAGCCCA
ATCTTAAAGGGAAGAGTTTACAAGATTCTGAGCGCTGAAGGGGAGAGCTTTCTCCTAGCCATGTCAAGGA
TAATCTATCTAGATCCTTCTTTGGGAGGGATATCTGGAATGTCCCTCGGAAGATTCCATATACGACAGTT
CTCAGACCCTGTCTCTGAAGGGTTATCCTTCTGGAGAGAGATCTGGTTAAGCTCCCAAGAGTCCTGGATT
CACGCGTTGTGTCAAGAGGCTGGAAACCCAGATCTTGGAGAGAGAACACTCGAGAGCTTCACTCGCCTTC
TAGAAGATCCGACCACCTTAAATATCAGAGGAGGGGCCAGTCCTACCATTCTACTCAAGGATGCAATCAG
AAAGGCTTTATATGACGAGGTGGACAAGGTGGAAAATTCAGAGTTTCGAGAGGCAATCCTGTTGTCCAAG
ACCCATAGAGATAATTTTATACTCTTCTTAATATCTGTTGAGCCTCTGTTTCCTCGATTTCTCAGTGAGC
TATTCAGTTCGTCTTTTTTGGGAATCCCCGAGTCAATCATTGGATTGATACAAAACTCCCGAACGATAAG
AAGGCAGTTTAGAAAGAGTCTCTCAAAAACTTTAGAAGAATCCTTCTACAACTCAGAGATCCACGGGATT
AGTCGGATGACCCAGACACCTCAGAGGGTTGGGGGGGTGTGGCCTTGCTCTTCAGAGAGGGCAGATCTAC
TTAGGGAGATCTCTTGGGGAAGAAAAGTGGTAGGCACGACAGTTCCTCACCCTTCTGAGATGTTGGGATT
ACTTCCCAAGTCCTCTATTTCTTGCACTTGTGGAGCAACAGGAGGAGGCAATCCTAGAGTTTCTGTATCA
GTACTCCCGTCCTTTGATCAGTCATTTTTTTCACGAGGCCCCCTAAAGGGATACTTGGGCTCGTCCACCT
CTATGTCGACCCAGCTATTCCATGCATGGGAAAAAGTCACTAATGTTCATGTGGTGAAGAGAGCTCTATC
GTTAAAAGAATCTATAAACTGGTTCATTACTAGAGATTCCAACTTGGCTCAAGCTCTAATTAGGAACATT
ATGTCTCTGACAGGCCCTGATTTCCCTCTAGAGGAGGCCCCTGTCTTCAAAAGGACGGGGTCAGCCTTGC
ATAGGTTCAAGTCTGCCAGATACAGCGAAGGAGGGTATTCTTCTGTCTGCCCGAACCTCCTCTCTCATAT
TTCTGTTAGTACAGACACCATGTCTGATTTGACCCAAGACGGGAAGAACTACGATTTCATGTTCCAGCCA
TTGATGCTTTATGCACAGACATGGACATCAGAGCTGGTACAGAGAGACACAAGGCTAAGAGACTCTACGT
TTCATTGGCACCTCCGATGCAACAGGTGTGTGAGACCCATTGACGACGTGACCCTGGAGACCTCTCAGAT
CTTCGAGTTTCCGGATGTGTCGAAAAGAATATCCAGAATGGTTTCTGGGGCTGTGCCTCACTTCCAGAGG
CTTCCCGATATCCGTCTGAGACCAGGAGATTTTGAATCTCTAAGCGGTAGAGAAAAGTCTCACCATATCG
GATCAGCTCAGGGGCTCTTATACTCAATCTTAGTGGCAATTCACGACTCAGGATACAATGATGGAACCAT
CTTCCCTGTCAACATATACGGCAAGGTTTCCCCTAGAGACTATTTGAGAGGGCTCGCAAGGGGAGTATTG
ATAGGATCCTCGATTTGCTTCTTGACAAGAATGACAAATATCAATATTAATAGACCTCTTGAATTGGTCT
CAGGGGTAATCTCATATATTCTCCTGAGGCTAGATAACCATCCCTCCTTGTACATAATGCTCAGAGAACC
GTCTCTTAGAGGAGAGATATTTTCTATCCCTCAGAAAATCCCCGCCGCTTATCCAACCACTATGAAAGAA
GGCAACAGATCAATCTTGTGTTATCTCCAACATGTGCTACGCTATGAGCGAGAGATAATCACGGCGTCTC
CAGAGAATGACTGGCTATGGATCTTTTCAGACTTTAGAAGTGCCAAAATGACGTACCTATCCCTCATTAC
TTACCAGTCTCATCTTCTACTCCAGAGGGTTGAGAGAAACCTATCTAAGAGTATGAGAGATAACCTGCGA
CAATTGAGTTCTTTGATGAGGCAGGTGCTGGGCGGGCACGGAGAAGATACCTTAGAGTCAGACGACAACA
TTCAACGACTGCTAAAAGACTCTTTACGAAGGACAAGATGGGTGGATCAAGAGGTGCGCCATGCAGCTAG
AACCATGACTGGAGATTACAGCCCCAACAAGAAGGTGTCCCGTAAGGTAGGATGTTCAGAATGGGTCTGC
TCTGCTCAACAGGTTGCAGTCTCTACCTCAGCAAACCCGGCCCCTGTCTCGGAGCTTGACATAAGGGCCC
TCTCTAAGAGGTTCCAGAACCCTTTGATCTCGGGCTTGAGAGTGGTTCAGTGGGCAACCGGTGCTCATTA
TAAGCTTAAGCCTATTCTAGATGATCTCAATGTTTTCCCATCTCTCTGCCTTGTAGTTGGGGACGGGTCA
GGGGGGATATCAAGGGCAGTCCTCAACATGTTTCCAGATGCCAAGCTTGTGTTCAACAGTCTTTTAGAGG
TGAATGACCTGATGGCTTCCGGAACACATCCACTGCCTCCTTCAGCAATCATGAGGGGAGGAAATGATAT
CGTCTCCAGAGTGATAGATCTTGACTCAATCTGGGAAAAACCGTCCGACTTGAGAAACTTGGCAACCTGG
AAATACTTCCAGTCAGTCCAAAAGCAGGTCAACATGTCCTATGACCTCATTATTTGCGATGCAGAAGTTA
CTGACATTGCATCTATCAACCGGATCACCCTGTTAATGTCCGATTTTGCATTGTCTATAGATGGACCACT
CTATTTGGTCTTCAAAACTTATGGGACTATGCTAGTAAATCCAAACTACAAGGCTATTCAACACCTGTCA
AGAGCGTTCCCCTCGGTCACAGGGTTTATCACCCAAGTAACTTCGTCTTTTTCATCTGAGCTCTACCTCC
GATTCTCCAAACGAGGGAAGTTTTTCAGAGATGCTGAGTACTTGACCTCTTCCACCCTTCGAGAAATGAG
CCTTGTGTTATTCAATTGTAGCAGCCCCAAGAGTGAGATGCAGAGAGCTCGTTCCTTGAACTATCAGGAT
CTTGTGAGAGGATTTCCTGAAGAAATCATATCAAATCCTTACAATGAGATGATCATAACTCTGATTGACA
GTGATGTAGAATCTTTTCTAGTCCACAAGATGGTTGATGATCTTGAGTTACAGAGGGGAACTCTGTCTAA
AGTGGCTATCATTATAGCCATCATGATAGTTTTCTCCAACAGAGTCTTCAACGTTTCCAAACCCCTAACT
GACCCCTCGTTCTATCCACCGTCTGATCCCAAAATCCTGAGGCACTTCAACATATGTTGCAGTACTATGA
TGTATCTATCTACTGCTTTAGGTGACGTCCCTAGCTTCGCAAGACTTCACGACCTGTATAACAGACCTAT
AACTTATTACTTCAGAAAGCAAGTCATTCGAGGGAACGTTTATCTATCTTGGAGTTGGTCCAACGACACC
TCAGTGTTCAAAAGGGTAGCCTGTAATTCTAGCCTGAGTCTGTCATCTCACTGGATCAGGTTGATTTACA
AGATAGTGAAGACTACCAGACTCGTTGGCAGCATCAAGGATCTATCCAGAGAAGTGGAAAGACACCTTCA
TAGGTACAACAGGTGGATCACCCTAGAGGATATCAGATCTAGATCATCCCTACTAGACTACAGTTGCCTG
TGAACCGGATACTCCTGGAAGCCTGCCCATGCTAAGACTCTTGTGTGATGTATCTTGAAAAAAACAAGAT
CCTAAATCTGAACCTTTGGTTGTTTGATTGTTTTTCTCATTTTTGTTGTTTATTTGTTAAGCGTGGGTCG
GCATGGCATCTCCACCTCCTCGCGGTCCGACCTGGGCATCCGAAGGAGGACGCACGTCCACTCGGATGGC
TAAGGGAGGGGCGGGGATCCGGCTGCTAACAAAGCCCGAAAGGAAGCTGAGTTGGCTGCTGCCACCGCTG
AGCAATAACTAGCATAACCCCTTGGGGCCTCTAAACGGGTCTTGAGGGGTTTTTTGCTGAAAGGAGGAAC
TATATCCGGATCCACTAGTTCTAGAGCGGCCGCCACCGCGGTGGAGCTCCAGCTTTTGTTCCCTTTAGTG
AGGGTTAATTGCGCGCTTGGCGTAATCATGGTCATAGCTGTTTCCTGTGTGAAATTGTTATCCGCTCACA
ATTCCACACAACATACGAGCCGGAAGCATAAAGTGTAAAGCCTGGGGTGCCTAATGAGTGAGCTAACTCA
CATTAATTGCGTTGCGCTCACTGCCCGCTTTCCAGTCGGGAAACCTGTCGTGCCAGCTGCATTAATGAAT
CGGCCAACGCGCGGGGAGAGGCGGTTTGCGTATTGGGCGCTCTTCCGCTTCCTCGCTCACTGACTCGCTG
CGCTCGGTCGTTCGGCTGCGGCGAGCGGTATCAGCTCACTCAAAGGCGGTAATACGGTTATCCACAGAAT
CAGGGGATAACGCAGGAAAGAACATGTGAGCAAAAGGCCAGCAAAAGGCCAGGAACCGTAAAAAGGCCGC
GTTGCTGGCGTTTTTCCATAGGCTCCGCCCCCCTGACGAGCATCACAAAAATCGACGCTCAAGTCAGAGG
TGGCGAAACCCGACAGGACTATAAAGATACCAGGCGTTTCCCCCTGGAAGCTCCCTCGTGCGCTCTCCTG
TTCCGACCCTGCCGCTTACCGGATACCTGTCCGCCTTTCTCCCTTCGGGAAGCGTGGCGCTTTCTCATAG
CTCACGCTGTAGGTATCTCAGTTCGGTGTAGGTCGTTCGCTCCAAGCTGGGCTGTGTGCACGAACCCCCC
GTTCAGCCCGACCGCTGCGCCTTATCCGGTAACTATCGTCTTGAGTCCAACCCGGTAAGACACGACTTAT
CGCCACTGGCAGCAGCCACTGGTAACAGGATTAGCAGAGCGAGGTATGTAGGCGGTGCTACAGAGTTCTT
GAAGTGGTGGCCTAACTACGGCTACACTAGAAGGACAGTATTTGGTATCTGCGCTCTGCTGAAGCCAGTT
ACCTTCGGAAAAAGAGTTGGTAGCTCTTGATCCGGCAAACAAACCACCGCTGGTAGCGGTGGTTTTTTTG
TTTGCAAGCAGCAGATTACGCGCAGAAAAAAAGGATCTCAAGAAGATCCTTTGATCTTTTCTACGGGGTC
TGACGCTCAGTGGAACGAAAACTCACGTTAAGGGATTTTGGTCATGAGATTATCAAAAAGGATCTTCACC
TAGATCCTTTTAAATTAAAAATGAAGTTTTAAATCAATCTAAAGTATATATGAGTAAACTTGGTCTGACA
GTTACCAATGCTTAATCAGTGAGGCACCTATCTCAGCGATCTGTCTATTTCGTTCATCCATAGTTGCCTG
ACTCCCCGTCGTGTAGATAACTACGATACGGGAGGGCTTACCATCTGGCCCCAGTGCTGCAATGATACCG
CGAGACCCACGCTCACCGGCTCCAGATTTATCAGCAATAAACCAGCCAGCCGGAAGGGCCGAGCGCAGAA
GTGGTCCTGCAACTTTATCCGCCTCCATCCAGTCTATTAATTGTTGCCGGGAAGCTAGAGTAAGTAGTTC
GCCAGTTAATAGTTTGCGCAACGTTGTTGCCATTGCTACAGGCATCGTGGTGTCACGCTCGTCGTTTGGT
ATGGCTTCATTCAGCTCCGGTTCCCAACGATCAAGGCGAGTTACATGATCCCCCATGTTGTGCAAAAAAG
CGGTTAGCTCCTTCGGTCCTCCGATCGTTGTCAGAAGTAAGTTGGCCGCAGTGTTATCACTCATGGTTAT
GGCAGCACTGCATAATTCTCTTACTGTCATGCCATCCGTAAGATGCTTTTCTGTGACTGGTGAGTACTCA
ACCAAGTCATTCTGAGAATAGTGTATGCGGCGACCGAGTTGCTCTTGCCCGGCGTCAATACGGGATAATA
CCGCGCCACATAGCAGAACTTTAAAAGTGCTCATCATTGGAAAACGTTCTTCGGGGCGAAAACTCTCAAG
GATCTTACCGCTGTTGAGATCCAGTTCGATGTAACCCACTCGTGCACCCAACTGATCTTCAGCATCTTTT
ACTTTCACCAGCGTTTCTGGGTGAGCAAAAACAGGAAGGCAAAATGCCGCAAAAAAGGGAATAAGGGCGA
CACGGAAATGTTGAATACTCATACTCTTCCTTTTTCAATATTATTGAAGCATTTATCAGGGTTATTGTCT
CATGAGCGGATACATATTTGAATGTATTTAGAAAAATAAACAAATAGGGGTTCCGCGCACATTTCCCCGA
AAAGTGCCACCTG
