>Addgene plasmid #52496 | pRVdG-4Halo3Y | addgene partial sequence | sequence record 92228 | B19M-F 5'-ACAAAGGTCCGAAGAGGACA-3'
CAACTCCAACCCTTGGGAGCAATATAACAAAAAACATGTTATGGTGCCATTAAACCGCTGCATTTCATCA
AAGTCAAGTTGATTACCTTTACATTTTGATCCTCTTGGATGTGAAAAAAACTATTAACATCCCTCAAAAG
ACCCCGGGAAAGCCGCCACCATGACAGAGACCCTGCCTCCCGTGACCGAGAGTGCCGTGGCCCTTCAAGC
CGAGGTTACCCAAAGGGAGTTGTTCGAGTTCGTGCTGAACGACCCTTTGCTTGCAAGCAGTCTCTATATC
AACATCGCACTTGCAGGACTGAGTATACTGCTGTTCGTTTTTATGACCCGAGGACTCGATGATCCACGGG
CAAAACTTATTGCTGTGTCAACCATCCTTGTGCCTGTCGTCAGCATTGCCTCCTACACTGGATTGGCGAG
CGGCCTGACAATTTCCGTTCTTGAAATGCCAGCGGGCCATTTTGCAGAAGGCAGCTCAGTGATGCTGGGA
GGAGAAGAGGTAGATGGTGTAGTCACCATGTGGGGACGGTATCTCACCTGGGCACTTTCCACGCCCATGA
TTCTCCTCGCTCTGGGTCTCCTGGCCGGAAGCAATGCTACAAAGCTCTTCACAGCTATCACTTTCGATAT
CGCTATGTGCGTGACTGGCCTTGCCGCGGCCCTGACTACCTCCTCCCACCTCATGAGATGGTTCTGGTAC
GCTATCAGTTGTGCATGC
