>Addgene plasmid #52496 | pRVdG-4Halo3Y | addgene partial sequence | sequence record 92229 | YFP-rev-primer 5'-CTGCAGGCCGTAGCCGAAGG-3'
GGGCAGCTTGCCGGTGGTGCAGATGAACTTCAGGGTCAGCTTGCCGTAGGTGGCATCGCCCTCGCCCTCG
CCGGACACGCTGAACTTGTGGCCGTTTACGTCGCCGTCCAGCTCGACCAGGATGGGCACCACCCCGGTGA
ACAGCTCCTCGCCCTTGCTCACCACGTTGATGTCGATCTGGTCCAGGGGGATGTACTCGCCCTCGCTGGT
GATCCTGCTCTTGGCGGCCGCATCATCAGCCGGGGTCCCAGAAGCAGATGGAACATCCAAAATGCTGCCG
GACACGACAGATTCGTTTGACGTCAGATAGTTCAGGAGCAAGAATGCGAAAATGTACTTTGCCACGATAT
CCAGGAAAGAATATCCCCAGCTCGTCACCCCAACGGGCAACACCGCGATACCCTCGACTCCAAGAGCCCA
CACAATTGGATACCCCAGCCACATCACTACTGTCAACAGCTTCAGGGTATTGAACATGTCAGCGGTTCCC
GCGGCTTTGGCGTCCTGTGCCCACTCCACCAGCAGGATATACAAGACCACCAGAAAGCATGCACAACTGA
TAGCGTACCAGAACCATCTCATGAGGTGGGAGGAGGTAGTCAGGGCCGCGGCAAGGCCAGTCACGCACAT
AGCGATATCGAAAGTGATAGCTGTGAAGAGCTTTGTAGCATTGCTTCCGGCCAGGAGACCCAGAGCGAGG
AGAATCATGGGCGTGGAAAGTGCCCAGGTGAGATACCGTCCCCACATGGTGACTACACCATCTACCTCTT
CTCCTCCCAGCATCACTGAGCTGCCTTCTGCAAAATGGCCCGCTGGCATTTCAAGAACGGAAATTGTCAG
GCCGCTCGCCAATCCAGTGTAGGAGGCAATGCTGACGACAGGCACAAGGATGGTTGACACAGCA
