>Addgene plasmid #52496 | pRVdG-4Halo3Y | addgene partial sequence | sequence record 95870 | B19L-R 5'-CGATTGGGTCAATAGGGTCA-3'
AGTAAGTCTCAGGTTGAGAAGTGTTGCCAGTTGTTCTTCTGATCTAATGTTTTTTTCTCGACTGAAAAGC
TTAGATGACCCAGCACTTTATAACCCGGGTCATTACACCTCGTTCTCGTAGCAGAACTTGTACAGCTCGT
CCATGCCGAGAGTGATCCCGGCGGCGGTCACGAACTCCAGCAGGACCATGTGATCGCGCTTCTCGTTGGG
GTCTTTGCTCAGGGCGGACTGGTAGCTCAGGTAGTGGTTGTCGGGCAGCAGCACGGGGCCGTCGCCGATG
GGGGTGTTCTGCTGGTAGTGGTCGGCGAGCTGCACGCTGCCGTCCTCGATGTTGTGGCGGATCTTGAAGT
TCACCTTGATGCCGTTCTTCTGCTTGTCGGCCATGATATAGACGTTGTGGCTGTTGTAGTTGTACTCCAG
CTTGTGCCCCAGGATGTTGCCGTCCTCCTTGAAGTCGATGCCCTTCAGCTCGATGCGGTTCACCAGGGTG
TCGCCCTCGAACTTCACCTCGGCGCGGGTCTTGTAGTTGCCGTCGTCCTTGAAGAAGATGGTGCGCTCCT
GGACGTAGCCTTCGGGCATGGCGGACTTGAAGAAGTCGTGCTGCTTCATGTGGTCGGGGTAGCGGGCGAA
GCACTGCAGGCCGTAGCCGAAGGTGGTCACGAGGGTGGGCCAGGGCACGGGCAGCTTGCCGGTGGTGCAG
ATGAACTTCAGGGTCAGCTTGCCGTA
