>Addgene plasmid #52496 | pRVdG-4Halo3Y | addgene partial sequence | sequence record 95872 | CMV-F 5'-CGCAAATGGGCGGTAGGCGTG-3'
ACTAGAGAACCCACTGCTTACTGGCTTATCGAAATTAATACGACTCACTATAGGGAGACCCAAGCTGGCT
AGATTAAGCGTCTGATGAGTCCGTGAGGACGAAACCCGGCGTACCGGGTCACGCTTAACAACCAGATCAA
AGAAAAAACAGACATTGTCAATTGCAAAGCAAAAATGTAACACCCCTACAATGGATGCCGACAAGATTGT
ATTCAAAGTCAATAATCAGGTGGTCTCTTTGAAGCCTGAGATTATCGTGGATCAATATGAGTACAAGTAC
CCTGCCATCAAAGATTTGAAAAAGCCCTGTATAACCCTAGGAAAGGCTCCCGATTTAAATAAAGCATACA
AGTCAGTTTTGTCAGGCATGAGCGCCGCCAAACTTAATCCTGACGATGTATGTTCCTATTTGGCAGCGGC
AATGCAGTTTTTTGAGGGGACATGTCCGGAAGACTGGACCAGCTATGGAATTGTGATTGCACGAAAAGGA
GATAAGATCACCCCAGGTTCTCTGGTGGAGATAAAACGTACTGATGTAGAAGGGAATTGGGCTCTGACAG
GAGGCATGGAACTGACAAGAGACCCCACTGTCCCTGAGCATGCGTCCTTAGTCGGTCTTCTCTTGAGTCT
GTATAGGTTGAGCAAAATATCCGGGCAAAACACTGGTAACTATAAGACAAACATTGCAGACAGGATAGAG
CAGATTTTTGAGACAGCCCCTTTTGTTAAAATCGTGGAACACCATACTCTAATGACAACTCACAAAATGT
GTGCTAATTGGAGTACTATACCAA
